>Addgene plasmid #61045 | pJWV25 | depositor full sequence | sequence record 98885 | pJWV25 sequence 8587 bps
CTAGCGCTATATGCGTTGATGCAATTTCTATGCGCACCCGTTCTCGGAGCACTGTCCGACCGCTTTGGCC
GCCGCCCAGTCCTGCTCGCTTCGCTACTTGGAGCCACTATCGACTACGCGATCATGGCGACCACACCCGT
CCTGTGGATCTATCGATGCATGCATCGGTACCTGCGAATTCTAGATGGCTTTTTTGGTTTTGCTGATACG
GCGGTCAATGTTAGTCATATGGACACTTAAGGCAAATTGTTCAGAACTGAATAAAGCTGACGTTTTGCTT
CTATCCTTTCTTTGAGTTTTAGTGGATAATGATAATGAACAAGGTGTTCATAAATCTATTATAACAAAGG
AATGAGAAATATGAAGGCAAAATATGCTGTTTGGGTGGCTTTTTTCTTAAATTTGACTTATGCCATTGTT
GAGTTTATTGCAGGTGGAGTATTTGGTTCTAGCGCTGTTCTTGCTGACTCTGTGCATGACTTGGGAGATG
CGATTGCAATTGGAATATCAGCTTTTCTAGAAACAATCTCCAATCGTGAAGAAGACAATCAGTACACCTT
GGGCTATAAGCGGTTTAGCCTGCTAGGAGCCTTAGTAACAGCTGTGATTCTCGTAACGGGCTCTGTTCTA
GTCATTTTGGAAAATGTCACGAAGATTTTGCATCCGCAACCAGTCAATGATGAGGGGATTCTCTGGTTAG
GAATTATTGCGATTACTATCAATCTGTTAACGAGTCTGGTGGTTGGTAAGGGAAAGACAAAGAATGAGTC
TATTCTGAGTCTGCGGATCTTAAGGAGGCAAATATGAAACATCTTAGCAAAGGAGAAGAACTTTTCACTG
GAGTTGTCCCAATTCTTGTTGAATTAGATGGTGATGTTAATGGGCACAAATTTTCTGTCAGTGGAGAGGG
TGAAGGTGATGCTACATACGGAAAGCTTACCCTTAAATTTATTTGCACTACTGGAAAACTACCTGTTCCA
TGGCCAACACTTGTCACTACTTTGACCTATGGTGTTCAATGCTTTTCCCGTTATCCGGATCATATGAAAC
GGCATGACTTTTTCAAGAGTGCCATGCCCGAAGGTTATGTACAGGAACGCACTATATCTTTCAAAGATGA
CGGGAACTACAAGACGCGTGCTGAAGTCAAGTTTGAAGGTGATACCCTTGTTAATCGTATCGAGTTAAAA
GGTATTGATTTTAAAGAAGATGGAAACATTCTCGGACACAAACTCGAGTACAACTATAACTCACACAATG
TATACATCACGGCAGACAAACAAAAGAATGGAATCAAAGCTAACTTCAAAATTCGCCACAACATTGAAGA
TGGATCCGTTCAACTAGCAGACCATTATCAACAAAATACTCCAATTGGCGATGGCCCTGTCCTTTTACCA
GACAACCATTACCTGTCGACACAATCTGCCCTTTCGAAAGATCCCAACGAAAAGCGTGACCACATGGTCC
TTCTTGAGTTTGTAACTGCTGCTGGGATTACACATGGCATGGATGAGCTCTACAAATCTAGAGGATCTGG
TGGAGAAGCTGCAGCTAAAGCTGGAACTAGTGGAGCGGCCGCATAATAAGCTGAGCGCCGGTCGCTACCA
TTACCAGTTGGTCTGGTGTCAAAAATAATAATAACCGGGCAGGCCATGTCTGCCCGTATTTCGCGTAAGG
AAATCCATTATGTACTATTTCTGGTGATGAAATCAACGTAACATTTAAAGCTGTCAAAGCCAAAGTCATG
AGATGGCGTATGGAGCGTAAAGCTGACAAGAGCGGTGTTGCGATGATTGAGATGACCTTCCTTGCACCAA
GTGAATTGCCTCAAGAAAGCACTCAATCAAAGATTCTTGTAGATGGAAAAGAACTTGCTGATTTCGCTGA
AAATCGTCAAGACTATCAAATTACCTATAAAGGTCAACGGCCAAAAGTCTCAGTTGAAGAAAACAATCAA
GTAGCTTCAACTGTGGTAGATAGTGGAGAAGATAGCCTTCCAGTACTTGTTCGCCTCGTTTCAGAAAGTG
GAAAACAAGTCAAGGAATACCGTATCCAGTTGACTAAGGAAAAACCAGTTTCTGCTGTACAAGAAGATCT
TCCAAAACTCGAATTTGTTGAAAAAGATTTGGCCTACAAGACAGTTGAGAAAAAAGATTCAACACTGTAT
CTAGGTGAAACTCGTGTAGAACAAGAAGGAAAAGTTGGAAAAGAACGTATCTTTACAGTGATTAATCCTG
ATGGAAGTAAGGAAGAAAAACTCCGTGAAGTGGTAGAAGTTCCGACAGACCGCATCGTCTTGGTTGGAAC
CAAACCAGTAGCTCAAGAAGCTAAAAAACCACAAGTGTCAGAAAAAGCAGATACAAAACCAATTGATTCA
AGTGAAGCTGATCAAACTAATAAAGCCCAGTTACCAAATACAGGTAGTGCGGCAAGCCAAGCAGCAGTAG
CAGCAGGTTTAGCTCTTCTAGGTTTGAGTGCAGGATTAGTAGTTACTAAAGGTAAAAAAGAAGACTAGCT
GCCTCGCGCGTTTCGGTGATGACGGTGAAAACCTCTGACACATGCAGCTCCCGGAGACGGTCACAGCTTG
TCTGTAAGCGGATGCCGGGAGCAGACAAGCCCGTCAGGGCGCGTCAGCGGGTGTTGGCGGGTGTCGGGGC
GCAGCCATGACCCAGTCACGTAGCGATAGCGGAGTGTATACTGGCTTAACTATGCGGCATCAGAGCAGAT
TGTACTGAGAGTGCACCATATGCGGTGTGAAATACCGCACAGATGCGTAAGGAGAAAATACCGCATCAGG
CGCTCTTCCGCTTCCTCGCTCACTGACTCGCTGCGCTCGGTCGTTCGGCTGCGGCGAGCGGTATCAGCTC
ACTCAAAGGCGGTAATACGGTTATCCACAGAATCAGGGGATAACGCAGGAAAGAACATGTGAGCAAAAGG
CCAGCAAAAGGCCAGGAACCGTAAAAAGGCCGCGTTGCTGGCGTTTTTCCATAGGCTCCGCCCCCCTGAC
GAGCATCACAAAAATCGACGCTCAAGTCAGAGGTGGCGAAACCCGACAGGACTATAAAGATACCAGGCGT
TTCCCCCTGGAAGCTCCCTCGTGCGCTCTCCTGTTCCGACCCTGCCGCTTACCGGATACCTGTCCGCCTT
TCTCCCTTCGGGAAGCGTGGCGCTTTCTCATAGCTCACGCTGTAGGTATCTCAGTTCGGTGTAGGTCGTT
CGCTCCAAGCTGGGCTGTGTGCACGAACCCCCCGTTCAGCCCGACCGCTGCGCCTTATCCGGTAACTATC
GTCTTGAGTCCAACCCGGTAAGACACGACTTATCGCCACTGGCAGCAGCCACTGGTAACAGGATTAGCAG
AGCGAGGTATGTAGGCGGTGCTACAGAGTTCTTGAAGTGGTGGCCTAACTACGGCTACACTAGAAGGACA
GTATTTGGTATCTGCGCTCTGCTGAAGCCAGTTACCTTCGGAAAAAGAGTTGGTAGCTCTTGATCCGGCA
AACAAACCACCGCTGGTAGCGGTGGTTTTTTTGTTTGCAAGCAGCAGATTACGCGCAGAAAAAAAGGATC
TCAAGAAGATCCTTTGATCTTTTCTACGGGGTCTGACGCTCAGTGGAACGAAAACTCACGTTAAGGGATT
TTGGTCATGAGATTATCAAAAAGGATCTTCACCTAGATCCTTTTAAATTAAAAATGAAGTTTTAAATCAA
TCTAAAGTATATATGAGTAAACTTGGTCTGACAGTTACCAATGCTTAATCAGTGAGGCACCTATCTCAGC
GATCTGTCTATTTCGTTCATCCATAGTTGCCTGACTCCCCGTCGTGTAGATAACTACGATACGGGAGGGC
TTACCATCTGGCCCCAGTGCTGCAATGATACCGCGAGACCCACGCTCACCGGCTCCAGATTTATCAGCAA
TAAACCAGCCAGCCGGAAGGGCCGAGCGCAGAAGTGGTCCTGCAACTTTATCCGCCTCCATCCAGTCTAT
TAATTGTTGCCGGGAAGCTAGAGTAAGTAGTTCGCCAGTTAATAGTTTGCGCAACGTTGTTGCCATTGCT
GCAGGCATCGTGGTGTCACGCTCGTCGTTTGGTATGGCTTCATTCAGCTCCGGTTCCCAACGATCAAGGC
GAGTTACATGATCCCCCATGTTGTGCAAAAAAGCGGTTAGCTCCTTCGGTCCTCCGATCGTTGTCAGAAG
TAAGTTGGCCGCAGTGTTATCACTCATGGTTATGGCAGCACTGCATAATTCTCTTACTGTCATGCCATCC
GTAAGATGCTTTTCTGTGACTGGTGAGTACTCAACCAAGTCATTCTGAGAATAGTGTATGCGGCGACCGA
GTTGCTCTTGCCCGGCGTCAACACGGGATAATACCGCGCCACATAGCAGAACTTTAAAAGTGCTCATCAT
TGGAAAACGTTCTTCGGGGCGAAAACTCTCAAGGATCTTACCGCTGTTGAGATCCAGTTCGATGTAACCC
ACTCGTGCACCCAACTGATCTTCAGCATCTTTTACTTTCACCAGCGTTTCTGGGTGAGCAAAAACAGGAA
GGCAAAATGCCGCAAAAAAGGGAATAAGGGCGACACGGAAATGTTGAATACTCATACTCTTCCTTTTTCA
ATATTATTGAAGCATTTATCAGGGTTATTGTCTCATGAGCGGATACATATTTGAATGTATTTAGAAAAAT
AAACAAATAGGGGTTCCGCGCACATTTCCCCGAAAAGTGCCACCTGACGTCTAAGAAACCATTATTATCA
TGACATTAACCTATAAAAATAGGCGTATCACGAGGCCCTTTCGTCTTCAAGAATTAATTCCTTCTTAACG
CCCCAAGTTCATCACCAATGACATCAACTCACATGAACTACATGATGAACCCAGTTATCATGGTTTTGGA
TAAGATTTTTGAAAAATTCTTCCCAGGCCTTGATAAATATGACTTTGATGCTGCTAAATTGAACAAGAAA
ATCGGTTTCTGGGGATCTAAATTCTTCATCGGTTTCATCCTTGGTATCGTTATCGGTATTATGGGAACTC
CACATCCAATTGCAGGTGTTGCAGATGCAGATAAATGGCGTCTTGTTATCAAAGGATGGTTGTCTCTTGG
TTTGACTGCCGGTGTATCTTTGGAACTCTTCTCACTTATCGGTTCATGGTTCATCGCAGCCGTAGAACCA
CTATCACAAGGTATTACAAACGTTGCTACTAAACGTCTTCAAGGACGTAAATTCAATATCGGTCTTGACT
GGCCATTCATCGCTGGTCGTGCTGAAATCTGGGCTTGTGCCAACGTACTTGCACCAATCATGTTGATTGA
AGCAGTGCTTCTTTCAAAAGTTGGAAATGGTATCTTGCCACTTGCAGGTATCATCGCTATGGGTGTTACT
CCAGCTCTCTTGGTTGTAACTCGTGGTAAATTGCTCCGTATGATTATCTTCGGAACACTCTTGTTGCCAC
TCTTCCTTCTTTCAGGTACACTTATTGCACCATTTGCAACAGAACTTGCTAAAGGTGTAGGTGCCTTCCC
AGAAGGTGTGAGCCAAACTCAATTGATTACTCACTCTACTCTTGAAGGACCAATCGAAAAACTTCTTGGT
TGGACAATTGGTAACACTACAACTGGTGATATCAAAGCAATCCTTGGTGCAGTAGCCTTCCTTGTATTCT
ATATCGGTATCTTTGCTTGGTACAGAAAACAAATGATCAAACGTAACGAAGAGTACGCAGCAAAAGCAAA
ATAATGCGCTCCGCTAGCTTTACAGACAAAGAACTATCCTTAATGGAAGCACTAGCAAAAGGTATCAATG
AAGCAAGAAATATTGAAGGCTAGTCAGTAAAATTCAGATAAACAAAAAGAGCCGATAAGATGAGAGTTTC
ATTTCTCAAATTATCGGCTCTGCGTCTTGGCGTCTGGCTCTTTGATTGTTATTATATTCATTTTTTGAAC
ATTAATTAAAGTTTCGTTCTTACATTTGGGGCAGTATAAAGGGAAATTTTTAAGTATAGTATCCACTCGT
ATTCGTAGTCTTGTTTTATTTCCACAAATAGGACACAATATCCACTTGTAGTTTATAATAACAATCTCCT
CCTTTCCACTTTAATTCAAATCTATATTAAAGAATATTTCATCTTATTTAATAAGAAACCATATTTATAT
AACAACATAAAACGCACTAAGTTATTTTATTGAACATATATCTTACTTTATCTATCTGACTATTTAGACG
ACGGGTCTGGCAAACAGGTTCGCCAGTGGTAACCTGATATCCTTTTAGCTCTGCTAAACAAACACTAAGC
CCATTTGTAAAAAAAGTTAAATCATTGCGATAATCTTGAATACATCGAGCAGGAATTTCTCCAATAATAA
TGACCTCATTATTTTTCAGTTGAGTATTTACGATATTTGCACAATATTTGGGAGCATCGTTATATGCCCG
TGAAAGATATTCCTGTGGTGCATAAACTTTAAAACTAAGATATGGCTCTAACAATTCTGTTCCAGCTTTT
CTAAAGGCTTGCTCCAATACAATAGGAGCAAGCATCCGAAAATCTGCTGGGGTACTAACAGGGCTATAGT
ATAAGCCATACTTAAAACAGATTTTACAGTCCGTCACATTCCAACCATACAATCCTTGTTCACAACCATA
GCGTATCCCTTCCATAACTGCATTTTGAAATGATTGATTTAAGTATCCAAGAGAAACCGAGCTCTCATAC
TGCATTCCACTTCCCAACGGAAGCGGTGATACAGATAAACCAATGGAAGCCCAGAAAGGATTTGGCGGCA
CTTCGATGTGAATGGTATATTCTGCATTTTTTAACGGTCTCTCCATATAAATGACTGTAGGCTCTTTTAG
TTCTATCTCCACATGATACTTTTCTTGCAACAGTGCACTAATCACTTCCATTTGTACTTTCCCTAAGAAA
GAAAGTATAATTTCATGTGTCGTAGAATCCACGTAATATCGTAGAAGCGGATCACTATCTGAGATTTCCA
AAAGGGCATCAAGCAACATTTCTCTCTGTTCAGGTTTACTCGGTTCAACAGTTGTTTGTAGTAGAGGGTG
CGGATTTTCAATCTTTTTTCTCTGTGGCAATAGTTTTGTATCTCCAAGAACACTATTTAACTTCAAAAAC
TCATTTTGCAAAATAACAATTTCTCCAGAATAAGCTCTATCAATCTTACATAATTCACCATTTATTGAAG
TATACATTTCTGTAACTTTTATTTTTTCTTTTTCTGATACTCTAACCGAATCTCGTAAATGTAGTACTCC
ACTATAAAGGCGTATATATGCAAGACGTTGTCTTTTTTTTGTATATTCAATTTTGAAAACATTTCCGCAA
AGTTCAGACGGACCTCGATGTGTTGATGAATAAAATTTATTAGTAATAACTTCTATAAGGTTATCAATCC
CTATATTACTTTTTGCACTTCCATGATAAAGAGGGAACAGAGAACAATTCTGAAATCTTATGCTTTCCTC
TTGTTCGAGTTCCAATGCTTCTAATGATTTACCGGACATATATTTCTCTAAAAGGTCATCGTTTCCCTCT
ATTACCGTATCCCATTGTTCAGATTCGGTAAAGTTCGTCACACACACATTAGGATACAGTTCTACCTTCT
GTTTGATTACAATTTCGGCAGAAAGTTTCTCTTTAATATCCTGATAAACCGTTGATAAATCAATTCCATT
TTGGTCAATCTTATTGATAAAAAAGATTGTGGGAATCCCCATTTTCCTAAGTGCATGAAATAATATACGA
GTTTGTGCTTGTACGCCATCTTTTGCAGAAATCAGTAGAATTGCCCCATCTAAAACTGATAATGAACGAT
ATACTTCTGCTAAGAAATCCATATGTCCTGGCGTGTCTATGATGTTCACCTTCGTATTTTCCCACTGAAA
AGAGGTTATTCCTGTCTGAATTGTAATTCCTCTCTGACGTTCTAAAAGCGTATTATCCGTCCTCGTTGTA
CCTTTGTCCACGCTTCCTAATTCTGTAATCGCTCCACTGTTATATAATAAGCTTTCTGTTAAGGTAGTTT
TTCCTGCATCAACATGAGCTAAAACTCCAATATTAATAATTTTCATGTGATTTTCCTCCATTCAAAAGCC
CAAAAGGGCATAAAAATCCCAGTGATAAATACTCTTATCACTGGGATTTTTATGCATAACCATAGGCATA
CAAAGCATACAGATATTCTCCGGATACTTTAGAATCACATGATAAAGGTATTCTTAAACTGGGTACAAAA
AACTAAGCCCTCCTAAAAAAGGACATCCAATTATTTGTTCCCGCTATCAAATTGACAGTTTATTTAAGAA
TACCTTGCCGCATATTTATTAACTCCTTTTAAATAGATACTTAAATTATAGCACGTAAGAGCATATTTGT
AAAGGAATCTCCAATTTTTTATCAAAAAGAGTACATGATTACAAAGTATCTGTAATCATGTACCAATATT
TGTTATTTTACAATCTTCCAATTATCTTGTTTTTCTAATATCAACTCAAATTGCGAGATTTGGGTTGCCT
TTGTTTCTTGATCTAAATATTTCACAGCGACATTCACGATTACTTGG
Features (pLannotate 1.2.2; 9 found; start..end, strand, type, name):
    813..1526    +  CDS            Folding Reporter GFP: Folding Reporter GFP is a basic (constitutively fluorescent) green fluorescent protein published in 1999, derived from Aequorea victoria.
   2517..2558    +  CDS            rop (fragment): Rop protein, which maintains plasmids at low copy number; rop
   2660..2800    +  misc_feature   bom: basis of mobility region from pBR322
   2986..3574    -  rep_origin     ori: high-copy-number ColE1/pMB1/pBR322/pUC origin of replication
   3745..4605    -  CDS            AmpR: β-lactamase; bla; confers resistance to ampicillin, carbenicillin, and related antibiotics
   4606..4710    -  promoter       AmpR promoter: bla
   6180..8096    -  CDS            tetM: TET1_ENTFL - Also known as tet(M). Experimental evidence at protein level: Swiss-Prot protein existence level 1. Abolishes the inhibitory effect of tetracyclin on protein synthesis by a non-covalent modification of the ribosomes. From Enterococcus faecalis (Streptococcus faecalis).
   8151..8315    -  ncRNA          sRNA 0030: Accession: RF02864 - Enterococcus sRNA 30
   8587..150     +  CDS            TcR (fragment) (across the origin): tetracycline efflux protein; tet; confers resistance to tetracycline
