[The description below was written by a language model from this plasmid's Addgene catalogue record and pLannotate feature annotations shown in this document.]
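Description:
pJWV25 is an empty-backbone integration vector, derived from pPPP1, for building N-terminal GFP fusion proteins in Streptococcus pneumoniae. It is an 8,587 bp shuttle-type plasmid that replicates only as a cloning vehicle in E. coli. There it is maintained at high copy through a ColE1/pMB1-type origin and selected with ampicillin via the β-lactamase gene and its native promoter. The feature table also picks up pBR322-derived remnants: a bom site, a short rop fragment, and a fragment of the pBR322 tetracycline efflux gene spanning the sequence origin. These appear to be backbone leftovers rather than functional parts.

The payload is a GFP coding sequence, catalogued as GFP+ and matched by the annotation software to the closely related Folding Reporter GFP. It is placed so that a gene of interest cloned downstream is expressed as a fusion with GFP at its N terminus. According to the record, expression is driven by a Zn2+-inducible promoter, so fusion protein levels can be tuned by adding zinc. This promoter is not annotated in the feature table and its identity is not stated. The plasmid integrates into the pneumococcal chromosome by double crossover at the bgaA locus. The flanking homology regions are likewise not annotated, but presumably bracket the GFP cassette and the tetM gene. tetM encodes a ribosomal protection protein and provides tetracycline selection for integrants in S. pneumoniae. An adjacent Enterococcus-type small RNA annotation probably reflects sequence upstream of tetM carried along with the gene. The construct is used for single-copy, inducible expression of fluorescent fusions for protein localization studies in pneumococcus.
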