Addgene plasmid #61045: pJWV25
Purpose: (Empty Backbone) To construct N-terminal GFP fusions under control of a Zn2+ inducible promoter, integrates via double crossover at bgaA
Depositing lab: Jan-Willem Veening. Depositing organization: University of Groningen. Publication: Cellular localization of choline-utilization proteins in Streptococcus pneumoniae using novel fluorescent reporter systems. Eberhardt A, Wu LJ, Errington J, Vollmer W, Veening JW. Mol Microbiol. 2009 Oct;74(2):395-408. doi: 10.1111/j.1365-2958.2009.06872.x. Epub 2009 Sep 8. PubMed 19737355.
Backbone
  Vector backbone: pPPP1
  Vector type: Bacterial Expression, Synthetic Biology
  Tag / fusion protein: GFP+ (N terminal on insert)
Growth in bacteria
  Bacterial resistance: Ampicillin, 100 μg/mL
  Growth temperature: 37°C
  Growth strain: DH5alpha
  Growth instructions: Ampicillin selection in E. coli, tetracycline selection in S. pneumoniae.
  Copy number: High Copy
Terms and licenses: Academic/Nonprofit Terms; Industry Terms: Not Available to Industry
How to cite: pJWV25 was a gift from Jan-Willem Veening (Addgene plasmid # 61045 ; http://n2t.net/addgene:61045 ; RRID:Addgene_61045)
