>Addgene plasmid #61045 | pJWV25 | addgene partial sequence | sequence record 100782 | GFP-F 5'-GGTCCTTCTTGAGTTTGTAAC-3'
CATGGATGAGCTCTACAAATCTAGAGGATCTGGTGGAGAAGCTGCAGCTAAAGCTGGAACTAGTGGAGCG
GCCGCATAATAAGCTGAGCGCCGGTCGCTACCATTACCAGTTGGTCTGGTGTCAAAAATAATAATAACCG
GGCAGGCCATGTCTGCCCGTATTTCGCGTAAGGAAATCCATTATGTACTATTTCTGGTGATGAAATCAAC
GTAACATTTAAAGCTGTCAAAGCCAAAGTCATGAGATGGCGTATGGAGCGTAAAGCTGACAAGAGCGGTG
TTGCGATGATTGAGATGACCTTCCTTGCACCAAGTGAATTGCCTCAAGAAAGCACTCAATCAAAGATTCT
TGTAGATGGAAAAGAACTTGCTGATTTCGCTGAAAATCGTCAAGACTATCAAATTACCTATAAAGGTCAA
CGGCCAAAAGTCTCAGTTGAAGAAAACAATCAAGTAGCTTCAACTGTGGTAGATAGTGGAGAAGATAGCC
TTCCAGTACTTGTTCGCCTCGTTTCAGAAAGTGGAAAACAAGTCAAGGAATACCGTATCCAGTTGACTAA
GGAAAAACCAGTTTCTGCTGTACAAGAAGATCTTCCAAAACTCGAATTTGTTGAAAAAGATTTGGCCTAC
AAGACAGTTGAGAAAAAAGATTCAACACTGTATCTAGGTGAAACTCGTGTAGAACAAGAAGGAAAAGTTG
GAAAAGAACGTATCTTTACAGTGATTAATCCTGATGGAAGTAAGGAAGAAAAACTCCGTGAAGTGGTAGA
AGTTCCGACAGACCGCATCGTCTTGGTTGGAACCAAACCAGTAGCTCAAGAAGCTAAAAA
