>Addgene plasmid #61045 | pJWV25 | addgene partial sequence | sequence record 100784 | pBRforEco 5'-AATAGGCGTATCACGAGGC-3'
TTCTTAACGCCCCAAGTTCATCACCAATGACATCAACTCACATGAACTACATGATGAACCCAGTTATCAT
GGTTTTGGATAAGATTTTTGAAAAATTCTTCCCAGGCCTTGATAAATATGACTTTGATGCTGCTAAATTG
AACAAGAAAATCGGTTTCTGGGGATCTAAATTCTTCATCGGTTTCATCCTTGGTATCGTTATCGGTATTA
TGGGAACTCCACATCCAATTGCAGGTGTTGCAGATGCAGATAAATGGCGTCTTGTTATCAAAGGATGGTT
GTCTCTTGGTTTGACTGCCGGTGTATCTTTGGAACTCTTCTCACTTATCGGTTCATGGTTCATCGCAGCC
GTAGAACCACTATCACAAGGTATTACAAACGTTGCTACTAAACGTCTTCAAGGACGTAAATTCAATATCG
GTCTTGACTGGCCATTCATCGCTGGTCGTGCTGAAATCTGGGCTTGTGCCAACGTACTTGCACCAATCAT
GTTGATTGAAGCAGTGCTTCTTTCAAAAGTTGGAAATGGTATCTTGCCACTTGCAGGTATCATCGCTATG
GGTGTTACTCCAGCTCTCTTGGTTGTAACTCGTGGTAAATTGCTCCGTATGATTATCTTCGGAACACTCT
TGTTGCCACTCTTCCTTCTTTCAGGTACACTTATTGCACCATTTGCAACAGAACTTGCTAAAGGTGTAGG
TGCCTTCCCAGAAGGTGTGAGCCAAACTCAATTGATTACTCACTCTACTCTTGAAGGACCAATCGAAAAA
CTTCTTGGTTGGACAATTGGTAACACTACAACTGGTGATATCAAAGCAATCCTTGGTGCAGTAGCCTTCC
TTGTATTCTATATCGGTATCTTTGCTTGGTACAGAAAACAAATGATCAAACGTAACGAAGAGTACGCAGC
AAAAGCAAAATAATGCGCTCCGCTAGCTTTACAGACAAAGAA
