>Addgene plasmid #61045 | pJWV25 | addgene partial sequence | sequence record 101754 | pBRforBam 5'-CTTGGAGCCACTATCGAC-3'
GTCCTGTGGATCTATCGATGCATGCATCGGTACCTGCGAATTCTAGATGGCTTTTTTGGTTTTGCTGATA
CGGCGGTCAATGTTAGTCATATGGACACTTAAGGCAAATTGTTCAGAACTGAATAAAGCTGACGTTTTGC
TTCTATCCTTTCTTTGAGTTTTAGTGGATAATGATAATGAACAAGGTGTTCATAAATCTATTATAACAAA
GGAATGAGAAATATGAAGGCAAAATATGCTGTTTGGGTGGCTTTTTTCTTAAATTTGACTTATGCCATTG
TTGAGTTTATTGCAGGTGGAGTATTTGGTTCTAGCGCTGTTCTTGCTGACTCTGTGCATGACTTGGGAGA
TGCGATTGCAATTGGAATATCAGCTTTTCTAGAAACAATCTCCAATCGTGAAGAAGACAATCAGTACACC
TTGGGCTATAAGCGGTTTAGCCTGCTAGGAGCCTTAGTAACAGCTGTGATTCTCGTAACGGGCTCTGTTC
TAGTCATTTTGGAAAATGTCACGAAGATTTTGCATCCGCAACCAGTCAATGATGAGGGGATTCTCTGGTT
AGGAATTATTGCGATTACTATCAATCTGTTAACGAGTCTGGTGGTTGGTAAGGGAAAGACAAAGAATGAG
TCTATTCTGAGTCTGCGGATCTTAAGGAGGCAAATATGAAACATCTTAGCAAAGGAGAAGAACTTTTCAC
TGGAGTTGTCCCAATTCTTGTTGAATTAGATGGTGATGTTAATGGGCACAAATTTTCTGTCAGTGGAGAG
GGTGAAGGTGATGCTACATACGGAAAGCTTACCCTTAA
