>Addgene plasmid #61045 | pJWV25 | addgene partial sequence | sequence record 101755 | GFP-R 5'-CCATCTAATTCAACAAGAATTGGGACAAC-3'
AAAGTTCTTCTCCTTTGCTAAGATGTTTCATATTTGCCTCCTTAAGATCCGCAGACTCAGAATAGACTCA
TTCTTTGTCTTTCCCTTACCAACCACCAGACTCGTTAACAGATTGATAGTAATCGCAATAATTCCTAACC
AGAGAATCCCCTCATCATTGACTGGTTGCGGATGCAAAATCTTCGTGACATTTTCCAAAATGACTAGAAC
AGAGCCCGTTACGAGAATCACAGCTGTTACTAAGGCTCCTAGCAGGCTAAACCGCTTATAGCCCAAGGTG
TACTGATTGTCTTCTTCACGATTGGAGATTGTTTCTAGAAAAGCTGATATTCCAATTGCAATCGCATCTC
CCAAGTCATGCACAGAGTCAGCAAGAACAGCGCTAGAACCAAATACTCCACCTGCAATAAACTCAACAAT
GGCATAAGTCAAATTTAAGAAAAAAGCCACCCAAACAGCATATTTTGCCTTCATATTTCTCATTCCTTTG
TTATAATAGATTTATGAACACCTTGTTCATTATCATTATCCACTAAAACTCAAAGAAAGGATAGAAGCAA
AACGTCAGCTTTATTCAGTTCTGAACAATTTGCCTTAAGTGTCCATATGACTAACATTGACCGCCGTATC
AGCAAAACCAAAAAAGCCATCTAGAATTCGCAGGTACCGATGCATGCATCGATAGATCCACAGGACGGGT
GTGGTCGCCATGATCGCGTAGTCGATAGTGGCTCCAAGTAGCGAAGCGAGCAGGACTGGGCGGCGGCCAA
AGCGGTCGGACAGTGCTCCGAGAACGGGTGCGCATAGAAATTGCATCAACGCATATAGCGCTAGCCAAGT
AATCGTGAATGTCGCTGTGAAATATTTAGATCAAGAAACAAAGGCAACCCAAATCTCGCAATTTGAGTTG
ATATTAGAA
